>Addgene plasmid #147047 | pnYC-NpHN_N | depositor full sequence | sequence record 289494 | Full Sequence
GGTATGGCAATGAAAGACGGTGAGCTGGTGATATGGGATAGTGTTCACCCTTGTTACACCGTTTTCCATG
AGCAAACTGAAACGTTTTCATCGCTCTGGAGTGAATACCACGACGATTTCCGGCAGTTTCTACACATATA
TTCGCAAGATGTGGCGTGTTACGGTGAAAACCTGGCCTATTTCCCTAAAGGGTTTATTGAGAATATGTTT
TTCGTCTCAGCCAATCCCTGGGTGAGTTTCACCAGTTTTGATTTAAACGTGGCCAATATGGACAACTTCT
TCGCCCCCGTTTTCACCATGGGCAAATATTATACGCAAGGCGACAAGGTGCTGATGCCGCTGGCGATTCA
GGTTCATCATGCCGTCTGTGATGGCTTCCATGTCGGCAGAATGCTTAATGAATTACAACAGTACTGCGAT
GAGTGGCAGGGCGGGGCGTAATTTTTTTAAGGCAGTTATTGGTGCCCTTAAACGCCTGGTGCTACGCCTG
AATAAGTGATAATAAGCGGATGAATGGCAGAAATTCGAAAGCAAATTCGACCCGGTCGTCGGTTCAGGGC
AGGGTCGTTAAATAGCCGCTTATGTCTATTGCTGGTTTACCGGTTTATTGACTACCGGAAGCAGTGTGAC
CGTGTGCTTCTCAAATGCCTGAGGCCAGTTTGCTCAGGCTCTCCCCGTGGAGGTAATAATTGACGATATG
ATCATTTATTCTGCCTCCCAGAGCCTGATAAAAACGGTTAGCGCTTCGTTAATACAGATGTAGGTGTTCC
ACAGGGTAGCCAGCAGCATCCTGCGATGCAGATCCGGAACATAATGGTGCAGGGCGCTTGTTTCGGCGTG
GGTATGGTGGCAGGCCCCGTGGCCGGGGGACTGTTGGGCGCTGCCGGCACCTGTCCTACGAGTTGCATGA
TAAAGAAGACAGTCATAAGTGCGGCGACGATAGTCATGCCCCGCGCCCACCGGAAGGAGCTACCGGACAG
CGGTGCGGACTGTTGTAACTCAGAATAAGAAATGAGGCCGCTCATGGCGTTGACTCTCAGTCATAGTATC
GTGGTATCACCGGTTGGTTCCACTCTCTGTTGCGGGCAACTTCAGCAGCACGTAGGGGACTTCCGCGTTT
CCAGACTTTACGAAACACGGAAACCGAAGACCATTCATGTTGTTGCTCAGGTCGCAGACGTTTTGCAGCA
GCAGTCGCTTCACGTTCGCTCGCGTATCGGTGATTCATTCTGCTAACCAGTAAGGCAACCCCGCCAGCCT
AGCCGGGTCCTCAACGACAGGAGCACGATCATGCGCACCCGTGGCCAGGACCCAACGCTGCCCGAGATGC
GCCGCGTGCGGCTGCTGGAGATGGCGGACGCGATGGATATGTTCTGCCAAGGGTTGGTTTGCGCATTCAC
AGTTCTCCGCAAGAATTGATTGGCTCCAATTCTTGGAGTGGTGAATCCGTTAGCGAGGTGCCGCCGGCTT
CCATTCAGGTCGAGGTGGCCCGGCTCCATGCACCGCGACGCAACGCGGGGAGGCAGACAAGGTATAGGGC
GGCGCCTACAATCCATGCCAACCCGTTCCATGTGCTCGCCGAGGCGGCATAAATCGCCGTGACGATCAGC
GGTCCAGTGATCGAAGTTAGGCTGGTAAGAGCCGCGAGCGATCCTTGAAGCTGTCCCTGATGGTCGTCAT
CTACCTGCCTGGACAGCATGGCCTGCAACGCGGGCATCCCGATGCCGCCGGAAGCGAGAAGAATCATAAT
GGGGAAGGCCATCCAGCCTCGCGTCGCGAACGCCAGCAAGACGTAGCCCAGCGCGTCGGCCGCCATGCCG
GCGATAATGGCCTGCTTCTCGCCGAAACGTTTGGTGGCGGGACCAGTGACGAAGGCTTGAGCGAGGGCGT
GCAAGATTCCGAATACCGCAAGCGACAGGCCGATCATCGTCGCGCTCCAGCGAAAGCGGTCCTCGCCGAA
AATGACCCAGAGCGCTGCCGGCACCTGTCCTACGAGTTGCATGATAAAGAAGACAGTCATAAGTGCGGCG
ACGATAGTCATGCCCCGCGCCCACCGGAAGGAGCTGACTGGGTTGAAGGCTCTCAAGGGCATCGGTCGAC
GCTCTCCCTTATGCGACTCCTGCATTAGGAAGCAGCCCAGTAGTAGGTTGAGGCCGTTGAGCACCGCCGC
CGCAAGGAATGGTGCATGCAAGGAGATGGCGCCCAACAGTCCCCCGGCCACGGGGCCTGCCACCATACCC
ACGCCGAAACAAGCGCTCATGAGCCCGAAGTGGCGAGCCCGATCTTCCCCATCGGTGATGTCGGCGATAT
AGGCGCCAGCAACCGCACCTGTGGCGCCGGTGATGCCGGCCACGATGCGTCCGGCGTAGAGGATCAGACT
AAGATCTCGATCCCGCGAAATTAATACGACTCACTATAGGGGAATTGTGAGCGGATAACAATTCCCCACT
AGTAATAATTTTGTTTAACTTTAAGAAGGAGATATACCATGAGCGGCAGCCATCATCATCATCATCACAG
CGGCAGCGGCTCCATGGACAAAGAAATTTTGGCTGTAGTTGAAGCCGTATCCAATGAAAAGGCGCTACCT
CGCGAGAAGATTTTCGAAGCATTGGAAAGCGCCCTGGCGACAGCAACAAAGAAAAAATATGAACAAGAGA
TCGACGTCCGCGTACAGATCGATCGCAAAAGCGGTGATTTTGACACTTTCCGTCGCTGGTTAGTTGTTGA
TGAAGTCACCCAGCCGACCAAGGAAATCACCCTTGAAGCCGCACGTTATGAAGATGAAAGCCTGAACCTG
GGCGATTACGTTGAAGATCAGATTGAGTCTGTTACCTTTGACCGTATCACTACCCAGACGGCAAAACAGG
TTATCGTGCAGAAAGTGCGTGAAGCCGAACGTGCGATGGTGGTTGATCAGTTCCGTGAACACGAAGGTGA
AATCATCACCGGCGTGGTGAAAAAAGTAAACCGCGACAACATCTCTCTGGATCTGGGCAACAACGCTGAA
GCCGTGATCCTGCGCGAAGATATGCTGCCGCGTGAAAACTTCCGCCCTGGCGACCGCGTTCGTGGCGTGC
TCTATTCCGTTCGCCCGGAAGCGCGTGGCGCCCAACTGTTCGTCACTCGTTCCAAGCCGGAAATGCTGAT
CGAACTGTTCCGTATTGAAGTGCCAGAAATCGGCGAAGAAGTGATTGAAATTAAAGCAGCGGCTCGCGAT
CCGGGTTCTCGTGCGAAAATCGCGGTGAAAACCAACGATAAACGTATCGATCCGGTAGGTGCTTGCGTAG
GTATGCGTGGCGCCCGTGTTCAGGCGGTGTCTACTGAACTGGGTGGCGAGCGTATCGATATCGTCCTGTG
GGATGATAACCCGGCGCAGTTCGTGATTAACGCAATGGCACCGGCAGACGTTGCTTCTATCGTGGTGGAT
GAAGATAAACACACGATGGACATCGCCGTTGAAGCCGGTAATCTGGCGCAGGCGATTGGCCGTAACGGTC
AGAACGTGCGTCTGGCTTCGCAACTGAGCGGTTGGGAACTCAACGTGATGACCGTTGACGACCTGCAAGC
TAAGCATCAGGCGGAAGCGCACGCAGCGATCGACACCTTCACCAAATATCTCGACATCGACGAAGACTTC
GCGACTGTTCTGGTAGAAGAAGGCTTCTCGACGCTGGAAGAATTGGCCTATGTGCCGATGAAAGAGCTGT
TGGAAATCGAAGGCCTTGATGAGCCGACCGTTGAAGCACTGCGCGAGCGTGCTAAAAATGCACTGGCCAC
CATTGCACAGGCCCAGGAAGAAAGCCTCGGTGATAACAAACCGGCTGACGATCTGCTGAACCTTGAAGGG
GTAGATCGTGATTTGGCATTCAAACTGGCCGCCCGTGGCGTTTGTACGCTGGAAGACCTCGCCGAACAGG
GCATTGATGATCTGGCTGATATCGAAGGGTTGACCGACGAAAAAGCCGGAGCACTGATTATGGCTGCCCG
TAATATTTGCTGGTTCGGTGACGAAGCGGGTACCGGCAGCGGCCTGGAAGTTCTGTTCCAGGGGCCCCAT
ATGCTCGAGCTTAAGCAATTGGGATCCTAATAGTCTAGAGCTAGCCCTAGGAGATCCGGCTGCTAACAAA
GCCCGAAAGGAAGCTGAGTTGGCTGCTGCCACCGCTGAGCAATAACTAGCATAACCCCTTGGGGCCTCTA
AACGGGTCTTGAGGGGTTTTTTGCTGAAAGGAGGAACTATATCCGGATATCCCGCAAGAGGCCCGGCAGT
ACCGGCATAACCAAGCCTATGCCTACAGCATCCAGGGTGACGGTGCCGAGGATGACGATGAGCGCATTGT
TAGATTTCATACACGGTGCCTGACTGCGTTAGCAATTTAACTGTGATAAACTACCGCATTAAAGCTTATC
GATGATAAGCTGTCAAACATGAGAATTACAACTTATATCGTATGGGGCTGACTTCAGGTGCTACATTTGA
AGAGATAAATTGCACTGAAATCAAGAAATATTTTATCTGATTAATAAGATGATCTTCTTGAGATCGTTTT
GGTCTGCGCGTAATCTCTTGCTCTGAAAACGAAAAAACCGCCTTGCAGGGCGGTTTTTCGAAGGTTCTCT
GAGCTACCAACTCTTTGAACCGAGGTAACTGGCTTGGAGGAGCGCAGTCACCAAAACTTGTCCTTTCAGT
TTAGCCTTAACCGGCGCATGACTTCAAGACTAACTCCTCTAAATCAATTACCAGTGGCTGCTGCCAGTGG
TGCTTTTGCATGTCTTTCCGGGTTGGACTCAAGACGATAGTTACCGGATAAGGCGCAGCGGTCGGACTGA
ACGGGGGGTTCGTGCATACAGTCCAGCTTGGAGCGAACTGCCTACCCGGAACTGAGTGTCAGGCGTGGAA
TGAGACAAACGCGGCCATAACAGCGGAATGACACCGGTAAACCGAAAGGCAGGAACAGGAGAGCGCACGA
GGGAGCCGCCAGGGGGAAACGCCTGGTATCTTTATAGTCCTGTCGGGTTTCGCCACCACTGATTTGAGCG
TCAGATTTCGTGATGCTTGTCAGGGGGGCGGAGCCTATGGAAAAACGGCTTTGCCGCGGCCCTCTCACTT
CCCTGTTAAGTATCTTCCTGGCATCTTCCAGGAAATCTCCGCCCCGTTCGTAAGCCATTTCCGCTCGCCG
CAGTCGAACGACCGAGCGTAGCGAGTCAGTGAGCGAGGAAGCGGAATATATCCTGTATCACATATTCTGC
TGACGCACCGGTGCAGCCTTTTTTCTCCTGCCACATGAAGCACTTCACTGACACCCTCATCAGTGCCAAC
ATAGTAAGCCAGTATACACTCCCCTAGCGCTGATGTCCGGCGGTGCTTTTGCCGTTACGCACCACCCCGT
CAGTAGCTGAACAGGAGGGACAGCTGATAGAAACAGAAGCCACTGGAGCACCTCAAAAACACCATCATAC
ACTAAATCAGTAAGTTGGCAGCATCACCCGACGCACTTTGCGCCGAATAAATACCTGTGACGGAAGATCA
CTTCGCAGAATAAATAAATCCTGGTGTCCCTGTTGATACCGGGAAGCCCTGGGCCAACTTTTGGCGAAAA
TGAGACGTTGATCGGCACGTAAGAGGTTCCAACTTTCACCATAATGAAATAAGATCACTACCGGGCGTAT
TTTTTGAGTTATCGAGATTTTCAGGAGCTAAGGAAGCTAAAATGGAGAAAAAAATCACTGGATATACCAC
CGTTGATATATCCCAATGGCATCGTAAAGAACATTTTGAGGCATTTCAGTCAGTTGCTCAATGTACCTAT
AACCAGACCGTTCAGCTGGATATTACGGCCTTTTTAAAGACCGTAAAGAAAAATAAGCACAAGTTTTATC
CGGCCTTTATTCACATTCTTGCCCGCCTGATGAATGCTCATCCGGAATTC
Features (pLannotate 1.2.2; 18 found; start..end, strand, type, name):
    739..834     -  CDS            resD (fragment): REDF_ECOLI - Also known as D. Protein inferred from homology: Swiss-Prot protein existence level 3. Acts as a repressor of transcription and as a site-specific resolvase that cleaves at the RfsF site. From Escherichia coli (strain K12).
    824..881     +  CDS            TcR (fragment): tetracycline efflux protein; tet; confers resistance to tetracycline
    878..971     -  CDS            TcR (fragment): tetracycline efflux protein; tet; confers resistance to tetracycline
   1475..2375    -  CDS            TcR (fragment): tetracycline efflux protein; tet; confers resistance to tetracycline
   2402..2420    +  promoter       T7 promoter: promoter for bacteriophage T7 RNA polymerase
   2421..2445    +  protein_bind   lac operator: The lac repressor binds to the lac operator to inhibit transcription in E. coli. This inhibition can be relieved by adding lactose or isopropyl-β-D-thiogalactopyranoside (IPTG). lac repressor encoded by lacI
   2460..2482    +  RBS            RBS: efficient ribosome binding site from bacteriophage T7 gene 10 (Olins and Rangwala, 1989)
   2501..2517    +  CDS            capTEV™ (fragment): composite tag for in vivo biotinylation, TEV protease cleavage, and 6xHis tagging
   2538..4018    +  CDS            NusA (fragment): transcription elongation protein (N utilization substance protein A); nusA; highly soluble in E. coli
   4119..4168    +  CDS            SET1 (fragment): solubility-enhancement tag derived from T7 phage gene 10B
   4176..4223    +  terminator     T7 terminator: transcription terminator for bacteriophage T7 RNA polymerase
   4246..4350    -  CDS            TcR (fragment): tetracycline efflux protein; tet; confers resistance to tetracycline
   4398..4426    -  promoter       tet promoter: E. coli promoter for tetracycline efflux protein gene
   4538..5083    +  rep_origin     p15A ori: Plasmids containing the medium-copy-number p15A origin of replication can be propagated in E. coli cells that contain a second plasmid with the ColE1 origin.
   5171..5226    +  rep_origin     RSF ori (fragment): Plasmids containing the RSF 1030 origin of replication can be propagated in E. coli cells that contain additional plasmids with compatible origins.
   5345..5488    -  mobile_element IS1 (fragment): prokaryotic transposable element IS1
   5609..5711    +  promoter       cat promoter: promoter of the E. coli cat gene encoding chloramphenicol acetyltransferase
   5712..441     +  CDS            CmR (across the origin): chloramphenicol acetyltransferase; cat; confers resistance to chloramphenicol
