[The description below was written by a language model from this plasmid's Addgene catalogue record and pLannotate feature annotations shown in this document.]
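Description:
pnYC-NpHN_N is an empty bacterial expression backbone of the pnYC family, deposited as part of a vector set built for co-expressing the subunits of multiprotein complexes in E. coli. It replicates from the p15A origin, which is compatible with ColE1-type plasmids, so it can be maintained alongside a second expression vector in the same cell. The catalogue lists it as low copy. Selection is by chloramphenicol, through a cat promoter driving the chloramphenicol acetyltransferase gene, which spans the numbering origin of the 5,930 nt depositor sequence. Several scattered fragments of the tetracycline efflux gene, its tet promoter, an IS1 fragment and short resD and RSF-origin matches are also annotated. These look like non-functional remnants of a pACYC-type parent in which the tetracycline marker was interrupted by the expression cassette, although the record does not state this lineage.

The expression cassette runs from a T7 promoter with an adjacent lac operator, giving IPTG-inducible transcription in hosts that supply T7 RNA polymerase, through the phage T7 gene 10 ribosome binding site to a T7 terminator. Downstream of the RBS, a short match to a His/TEV-type composite tag is followed by a nearly full-length NusA coding sequence, a highly soluble E. coli protein commonly used as a solubility-enhancing fusion partner. A small fragment resembling a T7 gene 10-derived tag lies just before the terminator. This layout suggests that a gene of interest is cloned downstream of NusA to make an N-terminally tagged NusA fusion. However, the record does not describe the cloning sites, the exact tag composition or any protease cleavage site. No insert is present, and the depositor notes that the sequence may be theoretical rather than fully verified.
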