Addgene plasmid #147047: pnYC-NpHN_N
Purpose: (Empty Backbone) Bacterial Expression vector
Depositing lab: Elisa Izaurralde. Depositing organization: Max Planck Institute for Developmental Biology. Publication: Deciphering correct strategies for multiprotein complex assembly by co-expression: application to complexes as large as the histone octamer. Diebold ML, Fribourg S, Koch M, Metzger T, Romier C. J Struct Biol. 2011 Aug;175(2):178-88. doi: 10.1016/j.jsb.2011.02.001. Epub 2011 Feb 12. PubMed 21320604.
Backbone
  Vector backbone: pnYC
  Vector type: Bacterial Expression
Growth in bacteria
  Bacterial resistance: Chloramphenicol, 25 μg/mL
  Growth temperature: 37°C
  Growth strain: DH5alpha
  Copy number: Low Copy
Gene/Insert
  Gene/Insert name: None
Terms and licenses: Academic/Nonprofit Terms; Industry Terms: Not Available to Industry
Depositor comments: Plasmids from this collection were made available to the research community and donated after the lab closed. Please note that the sequence provided by the depositing laboratory may be theoretical/predicted or based on Sanger sequencing results. There may be discrepancies between sequencing results obtained by Addgene and the depositor sequence. If an Addgene verified sequence is not available, please contact before placing your order to request that our lab fully sequence the plasmid.
How to cite: pnYC-NpHN_N was a gift from Elisa Izaurralde (Addgene plasmid # 147047 ; http://n2t.net/addgene:147047 ; RRID:Addgene_147047)
